>Addgene plasmid #178406 | pOME0192 | addgene full sequence | sequence record 351441 | Addgene NGS Result
GACGGATCGGGAGATCTCCCGATCCCCTATGGTGCACTCTCAGTACAATCTGCTCTGATGCCGCATAGTT
AAGCCAGTATCTGCTCCCTGCTTGTGTGTTGGAGGTCGCTGAGTAGTGCGCGAGCAAAATTTAAGCTACA
ACAAGGCAAGGCTTGACCGACAATTGCATGAAGAATCTGCTTAGGGTTAGGCGTTTTGCGCTGCTTCGCG
ATGTACGGGCCAGATATACGCGTTGACATTGATTATTGACTAGTTATTAATAGTAATCAATTACGGGGTC
ATTAGTTCATAGCCCATATATGGAGTTCCGCGTTACATAACTTACGGTAAATGGCCCGCCTGGCTGACCG
CCCAACGACCCCCGCCCATTGACGTCAATAATGACGTATGTTCCCATAGTAACGCCAATAGGGACTTTCC
ATTGACGTCAATGGGTGGAGTATTTACGGTAAACTGCCCACTTGGCAGTACATCAAGTGTATCATATGCC
AAGTACGCCCCCTATTGACGTCAATGACGGTAAATGGCCCGCCTGGCATTATGCCCAGTACATGACCTTA
TGGGACTTTCCTACTTGGCAGTACATCTACGTATTAGTCATCGCTATTACCATGGTGATGCGGTTTTGGC
AGTACATCAATGGGCGTGGATAGCGGTTTGACTCACGGGGATTTCCAAGTCTCCACCCCATTGACGTCAA
TGGGAGTTTGTTTTGGCACCAAAATCAACGGGACTTTCCAAAATGTCGTAACAACTCCGCCCCATTGACG
CAAATGGGCGGTAGGCGTGTACGGTGGGAGGTCTATATAAGCAGAGCTCTCTGGCTAACTAGAGAACCCA
CTGCTTACTGGCTTATCGAAATTAATACGACTCACTATAGGGAGACCCAAGCTGGCTAGTTAAGCTTGAT
CAAACAAGTTTGTACAAAAAAGCAGGCTCTTTAAAGGAACCAATTCAGTCGACGGTACCGCCACCATGTC
GTCTCCATGGTACACCTGGACGTGTTGCGGTATAAACCTTTTTGGACGCGGCAACCACGCTTACAAGCGC
CTCGGTGACCCTCTGGAAGGCTGTCCAGAGCGCTGGCGGCAAGAGATAGATTTGGGCCTCCCCCCCGGAG
TGTGTCTGGGTGACGTTGTCCAGTCGAACCTTGGCACGACGGCGCTGCACCAGACCTACCTTCTGGCTGT
ACAGTCAAACAAGATCACAGACTACCTGAAGCGTTTTGACGTGGCTAAAATTCCGGCGGGCTGCCAGGAG
ACCGTGAAAACCCAGGTAAAAAAACTGCAGTCTATTCAGAACGTCGTGTGGAACACAATGCTGGCCTTGG
CGGTCGGCGAGATTACCGTGGACGACAGCGCGCTCCAGTCCCTCTTAAACAAAAGGGCCGGGGAATGCGT
TTCGCTCATGGAGATGGAAAAACTGGCGACTGCTATGGCGTCAGACGACTCGGTAATATGGGCCTCTGAG
ATCAGCCACTCCTTGTCGGAACCCACTTCTGTATTGCCTCTCACGCCTGCCGTTACGCGCCAGCCGGAGG
CAACTTTACCCAAGCCACCCACCGAAGACCCGTCCGTTTCCGCGATGCATTCGTCAATCCCTCCCCGGCC
TTCGTCAACCCTGGAAGAGACGACAGAAAGCGCGATAGGTTCGACAGACTACAAAGACCATGACGGTGAT
TATAAAGATCATGATATCGATTACAAGGATGACGATGACAAGTAGTAACTCGAGGCGGCCGCACTCGAGA
TATCTAGACCCAGCTTTCTTGTACAAAGTGGTTCGATCTAGAATGGCTAGCAAAGGAGAAGAACTTTTCA
CTGGAGTTGTCCCAATTCTTGTTGAATTAGATGGTGATGTTAATGGGCACAAATTTTCTGTCAGTGGAGA
GGGTGAAGGTGATGCTACATACGGAAAGCTTACCCTTAAATTTATTTGCACTACTGGAAAACTACCTGTT
CCATGGCCAACACTTGTCACTACTTTCTCTTATGGTGTTCAATGCTTTTCCCGTTATCCGGATCATATGA
AACGGCATGACTTTTTCAAGAGTGCCATGCCCGAAGGTTATGTACAGGAACGCACTATATCTTTCAAAGA
TGACGGGAACTACAAGACGCGTGCTGAAGTCAAGTTTGAAGGTGATACCCTTGTTAATCGTATCGAGTTA
AAAGGTATTGATTTTAAAGAAGATGGAAACATTCTCGGACACAAACTCGAGTACAACTATAACTCACACA
ATGTATACATCACGGCAGACAAACAAAAGAATGGAATCAAAGCTAACTTCAAAATTCGCCACAACATTGA
AGATGGATCCGTTCAACTAGCAGACCATTATCAACAAAATACTCCAATTGGCGATGGCCCTGTCCTTTTA
CCAGACAACCATTACCTGTCGACACAATCTGCCCTTTCGAAAGATCCCAACGAAAAGCGTGACCACATGG
TCCTTCTTGAGTTTGTAACTGCTGCTGGGATTACACATGGCATGGATGAGCTCTACAAATAATGAATTAA
ACCCGCTGATCAGCCTCGACTGTGCCTTCTAGTTGCCAGCCATCTGTTGTTTGCCCCTCCCCCGTGCCTT
CCTTGACCCTGGAAGGTGCCACTCCCACTGTCCTTTCCTAATAAAATGAGGAAATTGCATCGCATTGTCT
GAGTAGGTGTCATTCTATTCTGGGGGGTGGGGTGGGGCAGGACAGCAAGGGGGAGGATTGGGAAGACAAT
AGCAGGCATGCTGGGGATGCGGTGGGCTCTATGGCTTCTGAGGCGGAAAGAACCAGCTGGGGCTCTAGGG
GGTATCCCC
[124 nt withheld, positions 2810-2933]
C
[91 nt withheld, positions 2935-3025]
A
[49 nt withheld, positions 3027-3075]
CCTTTGACGTTGGAGTCCACGTTCTTT
[37 nt withheld, positions 3103-3139]
ACCCTATCTCGGTCTATTCTTTTGATTTATAAGGGATTTTGCCGATTTCGGCCTATTGGTTAAAAAATGA
GCTGATTTAACAAAAATTTAACGCGAATTAATTCTGTGGAATGTGTGTCAGTTAGGGTGTGGAAAGTCCC
CAGGCTCCCCAGCAGGCAGAAGTATGCAAAGCATGCATCTCAATTAGTCAGCAACCAGGTGTGGAAAGTC
CCCAGGCTCCCCAGCAGGCAGAAGTATGCAAAGCATGCATCTCAATTAGTCAGCAACCATAGTCCCGCCC
CTAACTCCGCCCATCCCGCCCCTAACTCCGCCCAGTTCCGCCCATTCTCCGCCCCATGGCTGACTAATTT
TTTTTATTTATGCAGAGGCCGAGGCCGCCTCTGCCTCTGAGCTATTCCAGAAGTAGTGAGGAGGCTTTTT
TGGAGGCCTAGGCTTTTGCAAAAAGCTCCCGGGAGCTTGTATATCCATTTTCGGATCTGATCAAGAGACA
GGATGAGGATCGTTTCGCATGATTGAACAAGATGGATTGCACGCAGGTTCTCCGGCCGCTTGGGTGGAGA
GGCTATTCGGCTATGACTGGGCACAACAGACAATCGGCTGCTCTGATGCCGCCGTGTTCCGGCTGTCAGC
GCAGGGGCGCCCGGTTCTTTTTGTCAAGACCGACCTGTCCGGTGCCCTGAATGAACTGCAGGACGAGGCA
GCGCGGCTATCGTGGCTGGCCACGACGGGCGTTCCTTGCGCAGCTGTGCTCGACGTTGTCACTGAAGCGG
GAAGGGACTGGCTGCTATTGGGCGAAGTGCCGGGGCAGGATCTCCTGTCATCTCACCTTGCTCCTGCCGA
GAAAGTATCCATCATGGCTGATGCAATGCGGCGGCTGCATACGCTTGATCCGGCTACCTGCCCATTCGAC
CACCAAGCGAAACATCGCATCGAGCGAGCACGTACTCGGATGGAAGCCGGTCTTGTCGATCAGGATGATC
TGGACGAAGAGCATCAGGGGCTCGCGCCAGCCGAACTGTTCGCCAGGCTCAAGGCGCGCATGCCCGACGG
CGAGGATCTCGTCGTGACCCATGGCGATGCCTGCTTGCCGAATATCATGGTGGAAAATGGCCGCTTTTCT
GGATTCATCGACTGTGGCCGGCTGGGTGTGGCGGACCGCTATCAGGACATAGCGTTGGCTACCCGTGATA
TTGCTGAAGAGCTTGGCGGCGAATGGGCTGACCGCTTCCTCGTGCTTTACGGTATCGCCGCTCCCGATTC
GCAGCGCATCGCCTTCTATCGCCTTCTTGACGAGTTCTTCTGAGCGGGACTCTGGGGTTCGCGAAATGAC
CGACCAAGCGACGCCCAACCTGCCATCACGAGATTTCGATTCCACCGCCGCCTTCTATGAAAGGTTGGGC
TTCGGAATCGTTTTCCGGGACGCCGGCTGGATGATCCTCCAGCGCGGGGATCTCATGCTGGAGTTCTTCG
CCCACCCCAACTTGTTTATTGCAGCTTATAATGGTTACAAATAAAGCAATAGCATCACAAATTTCACAAA
TAAAGCATTTTTTTCACTGCATTCTAGTTGTGGTTTGTCCAAACTCATCAATGTATCTTATCATGTCTGT
ATACCGTCGACCTCTAGCTAGAGCTTGGCGTAATCATGGTCATAGCTGTTTCCTGTGTGAAATTGTTATC
CGCTCACAATTCCACACAACATACGAGCCGGAAGCATAAAGTGTAAAGCCTGGGGTGCCTAATGAGTGAG
CTAACTCACATTAATTGCGTTGCGCTCACTGCCCGCTTTCCAGTCGGGAAACCTGTCGTGCCAGCTGCAT
TAATGAATCGGCCAACGCGCGGGGAGAGGCGGTTTGCGTATTGGGCGCTCTTCCGCTTCCTCGCTCACTG
ACTCGCTGCGCTCGGTCGTTCGGCTGCGGCGAGCGGTATCAGCTCACTCAAAGGCGGTAATACGGTTATC
CACAGAATCAGGGGATAACGCAGGAAAGAACATGTGAGCAAAAGGCCAGCAAAAGGCCAGGAACCGTAAA
AAGGCCGCGTTGCTGGCGTTTTTCCATAGGCTCCGCCCCCCTGACGAGCATCACAAAAATCGACGCTCAA
GTCAGAGGTGGCGAAACCCGACAGGACTATAAAGATACCAGGCGTTTCCCCCTGGAAGCTCCCTCGTGCG
CTCTCCTGTTCCGACCCTGCCGCTTACCGGATACCTGTCCGCCTTTCTCCCTTCGGGAAGCGTGGCGCTT
TCTCATAGCTCACGCTGTAGGTATCTCAGTTCGGTGTAGGTCGTTCGCTCCAAGCTGGGCTGTGTGCACG
AACCCCCCGTTCAGCCCGACCGCTGCGCCTTATCCGGTAACTATCGTCTTGAGTCCAACCCGGTAAGACA
CGACTTATCGCCACTGGCAGCAGCCACTGGTAACAGGATTAGCAGAGCGAGGTATGTAGGCGGTGCTACA
GAGTTCTTGAAGTGGTGGCCTAACTACGGCTACACTAGAAGAACAGTATTTGGTATCTGCGCTCTGCTGA
AGCCAGTTACCTTCGGAAAAAGAGTTGGTAGCTCTTGATCCGGCAAACAAACCACCGCTGGTAGCGGTGG
TTTTTTTGTTTGCAAGCAGCAGATTACGCGCAGAAAAAAAGGATCTCAAGAAGATCCTTTGATCTTTTCT
ACGGGGTCTGACGCTCAGTGGAACGAAAACTCACGTTAAGGGATTTTGGTCATGAGATTATCAAAAAGGA
TCTTCACCTAGATCCTTTTAAATTAAAAATGAAGTTTTAAATCAATCTAAAGTATATATGAGTAAACTTG
GTCTGACAGTTACCAATGCTTAATCAGTGAGGCACCTATCTCAGCGATCTGTCTATTTCGTTCATCCATA
GTTGCCTGACTCCCCGTCGTGTAGATAACTACGATACGGGAGGGCTTACCATCTGGCCCCAGTGCTGCAA
TGATACCGCGAGACCCACGCTCACCGGCTCCAGATTTATCAGCAATAAACCAGCCAGCCGGAAGGGCCGA
GCGCAGAAGTGGTCCTGCAACTTTATCCGCCTCCATCCAGTCTATTAATTGTTGCCGGGAAGCTAGAGTA
AGTAGTTCGCCAGTTAATAGTTTGCGCAACGTTGTTGCCATTGCTACAGGCATCGTGGTGTCACGCTCGT
CGTTTGGTATGGCTTCATTCAGCTCCGGTTCCCAACGATCAAGGCGAGTTACATGATCCCCCATGTTGTG
CAAAAAAGCGGTTAGCTCCTTCGGTCCTCCGATCGTTGTCAGAAGTAAGTTGGCCGCAGTGTTATCACTC
ATGGTTATGGCAGCACTGCATAATTCTCTTACTGTCATGCCATCCGTAAGATGCTTTTCTGTGACTGGTG
AGTACTCAACCAAGTCATTCTGAGAATAGTGTATGCGGCGACCGAGTTGCTCTTGCCCGGCGTCAATACG
GGATAATACCGCGCCACATAGCAGAACTTTAAAAGTGCTCATCATTGGAAAACGTTCTTCGGGGCGAAAA
CTCTCAAGGATCTTACCGCTGTTGAGATCCAGTTCGATGTAACCCACTCGTGCACCCAACTGATCTTCAG
CATCTTTTACTTTCACCAGCGTTTCTGGGTGAGCAAAAACAGGAAGGCAAAATGCCGCAAAAAAGGGAAT
AAGGGCGACACGGAAATGTTGAATACTCATACTCTTCCTTTTTCAATATTATTGAAGCATTTATCAGGGT
TATTGTCTCATGAGCGGATACATATTTGAATGTATTTAGAAAAATAAACAAATAGGGGTTCCGCGCACAT
TTCCCCGAAAAGTGCCACCTGACGTC
Features (pLannotate 1.2.2; 24 found; start..end, strand, type, name):
     28..80      -  misc_feature   bom (fragment): basis of mobility region from pBR322
    235..614     +  enhancer       CMV enhancer: human cytomegalovirus immediate early enhancer
    615..818     +  promoter       CMV promoter: human cytomegalovirus (CMV) immediate early promoter
    814..847     +  LTR            5' LTR (truncated) (fragment): truncated 5' long terminal repeat (LTR) from HIV-1
    863..881     +  promoter       T7 promoter: promoter for bacteriophage T7 RNA polymerase
    914..938     +  protein_bind   attB1: mutant version of attB; recombination site for the Gateway® BP reaction BP Clonase™
    976..1656    +  CDS            ORF55: TEG7_HHV8P - Experimental evidence at protein level: Swiss-Prot protein existence level 1. Plays several roles during the time course of infection, including egress of virus particles from the perinuclear space and secondary envelopment of cytoplasmic capsids that bud into specific trans-Golgi network (TGN)-derived membranes. From Human herpesvirus 8 type P (isolate GK18) (HHV-8) (Kaposi's sarcoma-associated herpesvirus).
   1657..1722    +  CDS            3xFLAG: three tandem FLAG® epitope tags, followed by an enterokinase cleavage site
   1758..1782    -  protein_bind   attB2: mutant version of attB; recombination site for the Gateway® BP reaction BP Clonase™
   1793..2512    +  CDS            Cycle 3 GFP: Cycle 3 GFP (Crameri et al., 1996) mammalian codon-optimized
   2540..2764    +  polyA_signal   bGH poly(A) signal: bovine growth hormone polyadenylation signal
   2768..2789    +  promoter       SV40 promoter (fragment): SV40 enhancer and early promoter
   2810..3238    +  rep_origin     f1 ori (sequence partly withheld): f1 bacteriophage origin of replication; arrow indicates direction of (+) strand synthesis
   3252..3581    +  promoter       SV40 promoter: SV40 enhancer and early promoter
   3648..4439    +  CDS            neo: KKA2_KLEPN - Also known as kan, nptII. Experimental evidence at protein level: Swiss-Prot protein existence level 1. Resistance to kanamycin, neomycin, paromomycin, ribostamycin, butirosin and gentamicin B. From Klebsiella pneumoniae.
   4465..4623    +  CDS            ble (fragment): BLE_KLEPN - Experimental evidence at protein level: Swiss-Prot protein existence level 1. Binding protein with a strong affinity to the bleomycin family of antibiotics. Binds to CL990; an antimitotic-antibiotic compound. From Klebsiella pneumoniae.
   4618..4739    +  polyA_signal   SV40 poly(A) signal: SV40 polyadenylation signal
   4812..4828    -  protein_bind   lac operator: The lac repressor binds to the lac operator to inhibit transcription in E. coli. This inhibition can be relieved by adding lactose or isopropyl-β-D-thiogalactopyranoside (IPTG). lac repressor encoded by lacI
   4836..4866    -  promoter       lac promoter: promoter for the E. coli lac operon
   4881..4902    -  protein_bind   CAP binding site: CAP binding activates transcription in the presence of cAMP. E. coli catabolite activator protein
   4915..5007    -  CDS            lacI (fragment): lac repressor; lacI; The lac repressor binds to the lac operator to inhibit transcription in E. coli. This inhibition can be relieved by adding lactose or isopropyl-β-D-thiogalactopyranoside (IPTG).
   5190..5778    -  rep_origin     ori: high-copy-number ColE1/pMB1/pBR322/pUC origin of replication
   5949..6809    -  CDS            AmpR: β-lactamase; bla; confers resistance to ampicillin, carbenicillin, and related antibiotics
   6810..6914    -  promoter       AmpR promoter: bla
