[The description below was written by a language model from this plasmid's Addgene catalogue record and pLannotate feature annotations shown in this document.]
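Description:
pOME0192 is a mammalian expression plasmid built on the Gateway destination vector pDEST47, carrying ORF55 of Kaposi's sarcoma-associated herpesvirus (KSHV, human herpesvirus 8) with a C-terminal 3xFLAG tag. It is propagated in E. coli as a high-copy plasmid through a ColE1/pUC-type origin and selected with ampicillin via the β-lactamase gene. An f1 origin is also present. For selection in mammalian cells, an SV40 enhancer/early promoter drives a neomycin phosphotransferase (neo) cassette terminated by an SV40 polyadenylation signal.

The expression unit consists of the human CMV immediate-early enhancer and promoter, followed by a T7 promoter (which also serves as the sequencing primer site) and the ORF55 coding sequence flanked by attB1 and attB2 sites, indicating that the insert sits where a Gateway recombination cassette would have been exchanged. The ORF is matched to the KSHV tegument protein annotated as acting in egress of virions from the perinuclear space and in secondary envelopment of cytoplasmic capsids. It runs directly into the 3xFLAG epitope, which allows detection or immunoprecipitation with anti-FLAG reagents. Downstream of attB2 lies the Cycle 3 GFP coding sequence native to pDEST47, followed by the bovine growth hormone polyadenylation signal. The record lists only 3xFLAG as the tag and does not say whether GFP is translated in frame with the insert. The sequenced plasmid is 6,945 nt, smaller than the listed backbone size, which is consistent with replacement of the destination cassette by the shorter insert. The plasmid belongs to a viral ORFeome collection and is associated with a study screening poorly characterised viral genes for modulators of p53 signalling.
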