Addgene plasmid #178406: pOME0192
Purpose: Expresses KSHV ORF55 tagged
Depositing lab: Dirk Dittmer. Depositing organization: University of North Carolina at Chapel Hill. Publication: Novel modulators of p53-signaling encoded by unknown genes of emerging viruses. Alzhanova D, Corcoran K, Bailey AG, Long K, Taft-Benz S, Graham RL, Broussard GS, Heise M, Neumann G, Halfmann P, Kawaoka Y, Baric RS, Damania B, Dittmer DP. PLoS Pathog. 2021 Jan 7;17(1):e1009033. doi: 10.1371/journal.ppat.1009033. eCollection 2021 Jan. PubMed 33411764.
Backbone
  Vector backbone: pDEST47
  Backbone size w/o insert (bp): 7780
  Vector type: Mammalian Expression
Growth in bacteria
  Bacterial resistance: Ampicillin, 100 μg/mL
  Growth temperature: 37°C
  Growth strain: DH5alpha
  Copy number: High Copy
Gene/Insert
  Gene/Insert name: KSHV ORF 55
  Species: Kaposi's sarcoma-associated herpesvirus
  Insert size (bp): 785
  Tag / fusion protein: 3xFLAG (C terminal on insert)
  Cloning method: Unknown
  Sequencing primers: 5′ T7 promoter
Terms and licenses: Academic/Nonprofit Terms; Industry Terms: Not Available to Industry
Depositor comments: Sequences and further information can be found at https://www.med.unc.edu/orfeome/downloads/pome
How to cite: pOME0192 was a gift from Dirk Dittmer (Addgene plasmid # 178406 ; http://n2t.net/addgene:178406 ; RRID:Addgene_178406)
