>Addgene plasmid #178406 | pOME0192 | depositor partial sequence | sequence record 346472 | Insert
GTCGACGGTACCGCCACCATGTCGTCTCCATGGTACACCTGGACGTGTTGCGGTATAAACCTTTTTGGAC
GCGGCAACCACGCTTACAAGCGCCTCGGTGACCCTCTGGAAGGCTGTCCAGAGCGCTGGCGGCAAGAGAT
AGATTTGGGCCTCCCCCCCGGAGTGTGTCTGGGTGACGTTGTCCAGTCGAACCTTGGCACGACGGCGCTG
CACCAGACCTACCTTCTGGCTGTACAGTCAAACAAGATCACAGACTACCTGAAGCGTTTTGACGTGGCTA
AAATTCCGGCGGGCTGCCAGGAGACCGTGAAAACCCAGGTAAAAAAACTGCAGTCTATTCAGAACGTCGT
GTGGAACACAATGCTGGCCTTGGCGGTCGGCGAGATTACCGTGGACGACAGCGCGCTCCAGTCCCTCTTA
AACAAAAGGGCCGGGGAATGCGTTTCGCTCATGGAGATGGAAAAACTGGCGACTGCTATGGCGTCAGACG
ACTCGGTAATATGGGCCTCTGAGATCAGCCACTCCTTGTCGGAACCCACTTCTGTATTGCCTCTCACGCC
TGCCGTTACGCGCCAGCCGGAGGCAACTTTACCCAAGCCACCCACCGAAGACCCGTCCGTTTCCGCGATG
CATTCGTCAATCCCTCCCCGGCCTTCGTCAACCCTGGAAGAGACGACAGAAAGCGCGATAGGTTCGACAG
ACTACAAAGACCATGACGGTGATTATAAAGATCATGATATCGATTACAAGGATGACGATGACAAGTAGTA
ACTCGAGGCGGCCGC
