>Addgene plasmid #178406 | pOME0192 | depositor partial sequence | sequence record 346473 | Backbone
GACGGATCGGGAGATCTCCCGATCCCCTATGGTGCACTCTCAGTACAATCTGCTCTGATGCCGCATAGTT
AAGCCAGTATCTGCTCCCTGCTTGTGTGTTGGAGGTCGCTGAGTAGTGCGCGAGCAAAATTTAAGCTACA
ACAAGGCAAGGCTTGACCGACAATTGCATGAAGAATCTGCTTAGGGTTAGGCGTTTTGCGCTGCTTCGCG
ATGTACGGGCCAGATATACGCGTTGACATTGATTATTGACTAGTTATTAATAGTAATCAATTACGGGGTC
ATTAGTTCATAGCCCATATATGGAGTTCCGCGTTACATAACTTACGGTAAATGGCCCGCCTGGCTGACCG
CCCAACGACCCCCGCCCATTGACGTCAATAATGACGTATGTTCCCATAGTAACGCCAATAGGGACTTTCC
ATTGACGTCAATGGGTGGAGTATTTACGGTAAACTGCCCACTTGGCAGTACATCAAGTGTATCATATGCC
AAGTACGCCCCCTATTGACGTCAATGACGGTAAATGGCCCGCCTGGCATTATGCCCAGTACATGACCTTA
TGGGACTTTCCTACTTGGCAGTACATCTACGTATTAGTCATCGCTATTACCATGGTGATGCGGTTTTGGC
AGTACATCAATGGGCGTGGATAGCGGTTTGACTCACGGGGATTTCCAAGTCTCCACCCCATTGACGTCAA
TGGGAGTTTGTTTTGGCACCAAAATCAACGGGACTTTCCAAAATGTCGTAACAACTCCGCCCCATTGACG
CAAATGGGCGGTAGGCGTGTACGGTGGGAGGTCTATATAAGCAGAGCTCTCTGGCTAACTAGAGAACCCA
CTGCTTACTGGCTTATCGAAATTAATACGACTCACTATAGGGAGACCCAAGCTGGCTAGTTAAGCTTGAT
CAAACAAGTTTGTACAAAAAAGCTGAACGAGAAACGTAAAATGATATAAATATCAATATATTAAATTAGA
TTTTGCATAAAAAACAGACTACATAATACTGTAAAACACAACATATCCAGTCACTATGGCGGCCGCATTA
GGCACCCCAGGCTTTACACTTTATGCTTCCGGCTCGTATAATGTGTGGATTTTGAGTTAGGATCCGTCGA
GATTTTCAGGAGCTAAGGAAGCTAAAATGGAGAAAAAAATCACTGGATATACCACCGTTGATATATCCCA
ATGGCATCGTAAAGAACATTTTGAGGCATTTCAGTCAGTTGCTCAATGTACCTATAACCAGACCGTTCAG
CTGGATATTACGGCCTTTTTAAAGACCGTAAAGAAAAATAAGCACAAGTTTTATCCGGCCTTTATTCACA
TTCTTGCCCGCCTGATGAATGCTCATCCGGAATTCCGTATGGCAATGAAAGACGGTGAGCTGGTGATATG
GGATAGTGTTCACCCTTGTTACACCGTTTTCCATGAGCAAACTGAAACGTTTTCATCGCTCTGGAGTGAA
TACCACGACGATTTCCGGCAGTTTCTACACATATATTCGCAAGATGTGGCGTGTTACGGTGAAAACCTGG
CCTATTTCCCTAAAGGGTTTATTGAGAATATGTTTTTCGTCTCAGCCAATCCCTGGGTGAGTTTCACCAG
TTTTGATTTAAACGTGGCCAATATGGACAACTTCTTCGCCCCCGTTTTCACCATGGGCAAATATTATACG
CAAGGCGACAAGGTGCTGATGCCGCTGGCGATTCAGGTTCATCATGCCGTTTGTGATGGCTTCCATGTCG
GCAGAATGCTTAATGAATTACAACAGTACTGCGATGAGTGGCAGGCGGGGCGTAATCTAGAGGATCCGGC
TTACTAAAAGCCAGATAACAGTATGCGTATTTGCGCGCTGATTTTTGCGGTATAAGAATATATACTGATA
TGTATACCCGAAGTATGTCAAAAAGAGGTATGCTATGAAGCAGCGTATTACAGTGACAGTTGACAGCGAC
AGCTATCAGTTGCTCAAGGCATATATGATGTCAATATCTCCGGTCTGGTAAGCACAACCATGCAGAATGA
AGCCCGTCGTCTGCGTGCCGAACGCTGGAAAGCGGAAAATCAGGAAGGGATGGCTGAGGTCGCCCGGTTT
ATTGAAATGAACGGCTCTTTTGCTGACGAGAACAGGGGCTGGTGAAATGCAGTTTAAGGTTTACACCTAT
AAAAGAGAGAGCCGTTATCGTCTGTTTGTGGATGTACAGAGTGATATTATTGACACGCCCGGGCGACGGA
TGGTGATCCCCCTGGCCAGTGCACGTCTGCTGTCAGATAAAGTCCCCCGTGAACTTTACCCGGTGGTGCA
TATCGGGGATGAAAGCTGGCGCATGATGACCACCGATATGGCCAGTGTGCCGGTCTCCGTTATCGGGGAA
GAAGTGGCTGATCTCAGCCACCGCGAAAATGACATCAAAAACGCCATTAACCTGATGTTCTGGGGAATAT
AAATGTCAGGCTCCCTTATACACAGCCAGTCTGCAGGTCGACCATAGTGACTGGATATGTTGTGTTTTAC
AGTATTATGTAGTCTGTTTTTTATGCAAAATCTAATTTAATATATTGATATTTATATCATTTTACGTTTC
TCGTTCAGCTTTCTTGTACAAAGTGGTTCGATCTAGAATGGCTAGCAAAGGAGAAGAACTTTTCACTGGA
GTTGTCCCAATTCTTGTTGAATTAGATGGTGATGTTAATGGGCACAAATTTTCTGTCAGTGGAGAGGGTG
AAGGTGATGCTACATACGGAAAGCTTACCCTTAAATTTATTTGCACTACTGGAAAACTACCTGTTCCATG
GCCAACACTTGTCACTACTTTCTCTTATGGTGTTCAATGCTTTTCCCGTTATCCGGATCATATGAAACGG
CATGACTTTTTCAAGAGTGCCATGCCCGAAGGTTATGTACAGGAACGCACTATATCTTTCAAAGATGACG
GGAACTACAAGACGCGTGCTGAAGTCAAGTTTGAAGGTGATACCCTTGTTAATCGTATCGAGTTAAAAGG
TATTGATTTTAAAGAAGATGGAAACATTCTCGGACACAAACTCGAGTACAACTATAACTCACACAATGTA
TACATCACGGCAGACAAACAAAAGAATGGAATCAAAGCTAACTTCAAAATTCGCCACAACATTGAAGATG
GATCCGTTCAACTAGCAGACCATTATCAACAAAATACTCCAATTGGCGATGGCCCTGTCCTTTTACCAGA
CAACCATTACCTGTCGACACAATCTGCCCTTTCGAAAGATCCCAACGAAAAGCGTGACCACATGGTCCTT
CTTGAGTTTGTAACTGCTGCTGGGATTACACATGGCATGGATGAGCTCTACAAATAATGAATTAAACCCG
CTGATCAGCCTCGACTGTGCCTTCTAGTTGCCAGCCATCTGTTGTTTGCCCCTCCCCCGTGCCTTCCTTG
ACCCTGGAAGGTGCCACTCCCACTGTCCTTTCCTAATAAAATGAGGAAATTGCATCGCATTGTCTGAGTA
GGTGTCATTCTATTCTGGGGGGTGGGGTGGGGCAGGACAGCAAGGGGGAGGATTGGGAAGACAATAGCAG
GCATGCTGGGGATGCGGTGGGCTCTATGGCTTCTGAGGCGGAAAGAACCAGCTGGGGCTCTAGGGGGTAT
CCCC
[124 nt withheld, positions 3645-3768]
C
[91 nt withheld, positions 3770-3860]
A
[49 nt withheld, positions 3862-3910]
CCTTTGACGTTGGAGTCCACGTTCTTT
[37 nt withheld, positions 3938-3974]
ACCCTATCTCGGTCTATTCTTTTGATTTATAAGGGATTTTGCCGATTTCGGCCTATTGGTTAAAAAATGA
GCTGATTTAACAAAAATTTAACGCGAATTAATTCTGTGGAATGTGTGTCAGTTAGGGTGTGGAAAGTCCC
CAGGCTCCCCAGCAGGCAGAAGTATGCAAAGCATGCATCTCAATTAGTCAGCAACCAGGTGTGGAAAGTC
CCCAGGCTCCCCAGCAGGCAGAAGTATGCAAAGCATGCATCTCAATTAGTCAGCAACCATAGTCCCGCCC
CTAACTCCGCCCATCCCGCCCCTAACTCCGCCCAGTTCCGCCCATTCTCCGCCCCATGGCTGACTAATTT
TTTTTATTTATGCAGAGGCCGAGGCCGCCTCTGCCTCTGAGCTATTCCAGAAGTAGTGAGGAGGCTTTTT
TGGAGGCCTAGGCTTTTGCAAAAAGCTCCCGGGAGCTTGTATATCCATTTTCGGATCTGATCAAGAGACA
GGATGAGGATCGTTTCGCATGATTGAACAAGATGGATTGCACGCAGGTTCTCCGGCCGCTTGGGTGGAGA
GGCTATTCGGCTATGACTGGGCACAACAGACAATCGGCTGCTCTGATGCCGCCGTGTTCCGGCTGTCAGC
GCAGGGGCGCCCGGTTCTTTTTGTCAAGACCGACCTGTCCGGTGCCCTGAATGAACTGCAGGACGAGGCA
GCGCGGCTATCGTGGCTGGCCACGACGGGCGTTCCTTGCGCAGCTGTGCTCGACGTTGTCACTGAAGCGG
GAAGGGACTGGCTGCTATTGGGCGAAGTGCCGGGGCAGGATCTCCTGTCATCTCACCTTGCTCCTGCCGA
GAAAGTATCCATCATGGCTGATGCAATGCGGCGGCTGCATACGCTTGATCCGGCTACCTGCCCATTCGAC
CACCAAGCGAAACATCGCATCGAGCGAGCACGTACTCGGATGGAAGCCGGTCTTGTCGATCAGGATGATC
TGGACGAAGAGCATCAGGGGCTCGCGCCAGCCGAACTGTTCGCCAGGCTCAAGGCGCGCATGCCCGACGG
CGAGGATCTCGTCGTGACCCATGGCGATGCCTGCTTGCCGAATATCATGGTGGAAAATGGCCGCTTTTCT
GGATTCATCGACTGTGGCCGGCTGGGTGTGGCGGACCGCTATCAGGACATAGCGTTGGCTACCCGTGATA
TTGCTGAAGAGCTTGGCGGCGAATGGGCTGACCGCTTCCTCGTGCTTTACGGTATCGCCGCTCCCGATTC
GCAGCGCATCGCCTTCTATCGCCTTCTTGACGAGTTCTTCTGAGCGGGACTCTGGGGTTCGCGAAATGAC
CGACCAAGCGACGCCCAACCTGCCATCACGAGATTTCGATTCCACCGCCGCCTTCTATGAAAGGTTGGGC
TTCGGAATCGTTTTCCGGGACGCCGGCTGGATGATCCTCCAGCGCGGGGATCTCATGCTGGAGTTCTTCG
CCCACCCCAACTTGTTTATTGCAGCTTATAATGGTTACAAATAAAGCAATAGCATCACAAATTTCACAAA
TAAAGCATTTTTTTCACTGCATTCTAGTTGTGGTTTGTCCAAACTCATCAATGTATCTTATCATGTCTGT
ATACCGTCGACCTCTAGCTAGAGCTTGGCGTAATCATGGTCATAGCTGTTTCCTGTGTGAAATTGTTATC
CGCTCACAATTCCACACAACATACGAGCCGGAAGCATAAAGTGTAAAGCCTGGGGTGCCTAATGAGTGAG
CTAACTCACATTAATTGCGTTGCGCTCACTGCCCGCTTTCCAGTCGGGAAACCTGTCGTGCCAGCTGCAT
TAATGAATCGGCCAACGCGCGGGGAGAGGCGGTTTGCGTATTGGGCGCTCTTCCGCTTCCTCGCTCACTG
ACTCGCTGCGCTCGGTCGTTCGGCTGCGGCGAGCGGTATCAGCTCACTCAAAGGCGGTAATACGGTTATC
CACAGAATCAGGGGATAACGCAGGAAAGAACATGTGAGCAAAAGGCCAGCAAAAGGCCAGGAACCGTAAA
AAGGCCGCGTTGCTGGCGTTTTTCCATAGGCTCCGCCCCCCTGACGAGCATCACAAAAATCGACGCTCAA
GTCAGAGGTGGCGAAACCCGACAGGACTATAAAGATACCAGGCGTTTCCCCCTGGAAGCTCCCTCGTGCG
CTCTCCTGTTCCGACCCTGCCGCTTACCGGATACCTGTCCGCCTTTCTCCCTTCGGGAAGCGTGGCGCTT
TCTCATAGCTCACGCTGTAGGTATCTCAGTTCGGTGTAGGTCGTTCGCTCCAAGCTGGGCTGTGTGCACG
AACCCCCCGTTCAGCCCGACCGCTGCGCCTTATCCGGTAACTATCGTCTTGAGTCCAACCCGGTAAGACA
CGACTTATCGCCACTGGCAGCAGCCACTGGTAACAGGATTAGCAGAGCGAGGTATGTAGGCGGTGCTACA
GAGTTCTTGAAGTGGTGGCCTAACTACGGCTACACTAGAAGAACAGTATTTGGTATCTGCGCTCTGCTGA
AGCCAGTTACCTTCGGAAAAAGAGTTGGTAGCTCTTGATCCGGCAAACAAACCACCGCTGGTAGCGGTGG
TTTTTTTGTTTGCAAGCAGCAGATTACGCGCAGAAAAAAAGGATCTCAAGAAGATCCTTTGATCTTTTCT
ACGGGGTCTGACGCTCAGTGGAACGAAAACTCACGTTAAGGGATTTTGGTCATGAGATTATCAAAAAGGA
TCTTCACCTAGATCCTTTTAAATTAAAAATGAAGTTTTAAATCAATCTAAAGTATATATGAGTAAACTTG
GTCTGACAGTTACCAATGCTTAATCAGTGAGGCACCTATCTCAGCGATCTGTCTATTTCGTTCATCCATA
GTTGCCTGACTCCCCGTCGTGTAGATAACTACGATACGGGAGGGCTTACCATCTGGCCCCAGTGCTGCAA
TGATACCGCGAGACCCACGCTCACCGGCTCCAGATTTATCAGCAATAAACCAGCCAGCCGGAAGGGCCGA
GCGCAGAAGTGGTCCTGCAACTTTATCCGCCTCCATCCAGTCTATTAATTGTTGCCGGGAAGCTAGAGTA
AGTAGTTCGCCAGTTAATAGTTTGCGCAACGTTGTTGCCATTGCTACAGGCATCGTGGTGTCACGCTCGT
CGTTTGGTATGGCTTCATTCAGCTCCGGTTCCCAACGATCAAGGCGAGTTACATGATCCCCCATGTTGTG
CAAAAAAGCGGTTAGCTCCTTCGGTCCTCCGATCGTTGTCAGAAGTAAGTTGGCCGCAGTGTTATCACTC
ATGGTTATGGCAGCACTGCATAATTCTCTTACTGTCATGCCATCCGTAAGATGCTTTTCTGTGACTGGTG
AGTACTCAACCAAGTCATTCTGAGAATAGTGTATGCGGCGACCGAGTTGCTCTTGCCCGGCGTCAATACG
GGATAATACCGCGCCACATAGCAGAACTTTAAAAGTGCTCATCATTGGAAAACGTTCTTCGGGGCGAAAA
CTCTCAAGGATCTTACCGCTGTTGAGATCCAGTTCGATGTAACCCACTCGTGCACCCAACTGATCTTCAG
CATCTTTTACTTTCACCAGCGTTTCTGGGTGAGCAAAAACAGGAAGGCAAAATGCCGCAAAAAAGGGAAT
AAGGGCGACACGGAAATGTTGAATACTCATACTCTTCCTTTTTCAATATTATTGAAGCATTTATCAGGGT
TATTGTCTCATGAGCGGATACATATTTGAATGTATTTAGAAAAATAAACAAATAGGGGTTCCGCGCACAT
TTCCCCGAAAAGTGCCACCTGACGTC
